>Addgene plasmid #211293 | pBiT3.1-C_NUP214:1-434 | addgene full sequence | sequence record 423441 | Addgene NGS Result
AAGACGCGTTAATTAAGACGTCGGCAGTGAAAAAAATGCTTTATTTGTGAAATTTGTGATGCTATTGCTT
TATTTGTAACCATTATAAGCTGCAATAAACAAGTTAACAACAACAATTGCATTCATTTTATGTTTCAGGT
TCAGGGGGAGGTGTGGGAGGTTTTTTAAAGCAAGTAAAACCTCTACAAATGTGGTATGGCTGATTATGAT
CCGCGGCCGCAATACGTCGACGTTATCAGCTGACTTCGTACGAGAGCCTAGGATTATGGCGCGCCACTAG
TTATTAATAGTAATCAATTACGGGGTCATTAGTTCATAGCCCATATATGGAGTTCCGCGTTACATAACTT
ACGGTAAATGGCCCGCCTGGCTGACCGCCCAACGACCCCCGCCCATTGACGTCAATAATGACGTATGTTC
CCATAGTAACGCCAATAGGGACTTTCCATTGACGTCAATGGGTGGAGTATTTACGGTAAACTGCCCACTT
GGCAGTACATCAAGTGTATCATATGCCAAGTCCGCCCCCTATTGACGTCAATGACGGTAAATGGCCCGCC
TGGCATTATGCCCAGTACATGACCTTACGGGACTTTCCTACTTGGCAGTACATCTACGTATTAGTCATCG
CTATTACCATGGTGATGCGGTTTTGGCAGTACACCAATGGGCGTGGATAGCGGTTTGACTCACGGGGATT
TCCAAGTCTCCACCCCATTGACGTCAATGGGAGTTTGTTTTGGCACCAAAATCAACGGGACTTTCCAAAA
TGTCGTAATAACCCCGCCCCGTTGACGCAAATGGGCGGTAGGCGTGTACGGTGGGAGGTCTATATAAGCA
GAGCTGGTTTAGTGAACCGTCAGATCACTAGAATCTTTATTGCGGTAGTTTATCACAGTTAAATTGCTAA
CGCAGTCAGTGCTTCTGACACAACAGTCTCGAACTTAAGCTGCAGAAGTTGGTCGTGAGGCACTGGGCAG
GTAAGTATCAAGGTTACAAGACAGGTTTAAGGAGACCAATAGAAACTGGGCTTGTCGAGACAGAGAAGAC
TCTTGCGTTTCTGATAGGCACCTATTGGTCTTACTGACATCCACTTTGCCTTTCTCTCCACAGGTGTCCA
CTCCCAGTTCAATTACAGCTCTTAAGGCTAGAGTATTAATACGACTCACTATAGGGGCGATCGCAACAAG
CTTCGGGAAGATCTGGAGCTAGCGGCGGGGGATCCGGTGGGAATTCGACACCATGGGAGACGAGATGGAT
GCCATGATTCCCGAGCGGGAGATGAAGGATTTTCAGTTTAGAGCGCTAAAGAAGGTGAGAATCTTTGACT
CCCCTGAGGAATTGCCCAAGGAACGCTCGAGTCTGCTTGCTGTGTCCAACAAATATGGTCTGGTCTTCGC
TGGTGGAGCCAGTGGCTTGCAGATTTTTCCTACTAAAAATCTTCTTATTCAAAATAAACCCGGAGATGAT
CCCAACAAAATAGTTGATAAAGTCCAAGGCTTGCTAGTTCCTATGAAATTCCCAATCCATCACCTGGCCT
TGAGCTGTGATAACCTCACACTCTCTGCGTGCATGATGTCCAGTGAATATGGTTCCATTATTGCTTTTTT
TGATGTTCGCACATTCTCAAATGAGGCTAAACAGCAAAAACGCCCATTTGCCTATCATAAGCTTTTGAAA
GATGCAGGAGGCATGGTGATTGATATGAAGTGGAACCCCACTGTCCCCTCCATGGTGGCAGTTTGTCTGG
CTGATGGTAGTATTGCTGTCCTGCAAGTCACGGAAACAGTGAAAGTATGTGCAACTCTTCCTTCCACGGT
AGCAGTAACCTCTGTGTGCTGGAGCCCCAAAGGAAAGCAGCTGGCAGTGGGAAAACAGAATGGAACTGTG
GTCCAGTATCTTCCTACTTTGCAGGAAAAAAAAGTCATTCCTTGTCCTCCGTTTTATGAGTCAGATCATC
CTGTCAGAGTTCTGGATGTGCTGTGGATTGGTACCTACGTCTTCGCCATAGTGTATGCTGCTGCAGATGG
GACCCTGGAAACGTCTCCAGATGTGGTGATGGCTCTACTACCGAAAAAAGAAGAAAAGCACCCAGAGATA
TTTGTGAACTTTATGGAGCCCTGTTATGGCAGCTGCACGGAGAGACAGCATCATTACTACCTCAGTTACA
TTGAGGAATGGGATTTAGTGCTGGCAGCATCTGCGGCTTCAACAGAAGTTAGTATCCTTGCTCGACAAAG
TGATCAGATTAATTGGGAATCTTGGCTACTGGAGGATTCTAGTCGAGCTGAATTGCCTGTGACAGACAAG
AGTGATGACTCCTTGCCCATGGGAGTTGTCGTAGACTATACAAACCAAGTGGAAATCACCATCAGTGATG
AAAAGACTCTTCCTCCTGCTCCAGTTCTCATGTTACTTTCAACAGATGGTGTGCTTTGTCCATTTTATAT
GATTAATCAAAATCCTGGGGTTAAGTCTCTCATCAAAACACCAGAGCGACTTTCATTAGAAGGAGAGCGA
CAGCCCAAGTCACCAGGAAGTACTGGCTCGAGCGGTGGGAGCTCCGGTGTGAGCGGCTGGCGGCTGTTCA
AGAAGATTAGCTAAGTTTAAACGGCCGCGACTCTAGACTGCAGGCATGCAAGCTGATTTGGCTGCTGCCA
CCGCTGAGCAAGGCCGCTTCGAGCAGACATGATAAGATACATTGATGAGTTTGGACAAACCACAACTAGA
ATGCAGTGAAAAAAATGCTTTATTTGTGAAATTTGTGATGCTATTGCTTTATTTGTAACCATTATAAGCT
GCAATAAACAAGTTAACAACAACAATTGCATTCATTTTATGTTTCAGGTTCAGGGGGAGATGTGGGAGGT
TTTTTTAAGCAAGTAAAACCTCTACAAATGTGGTAAAATCTTAATTAAGACTTCTAATATAACTTCGTAT
AGCATACATTATACGAAGTTATGGTTCCACTGTTGACAATTAATCATCGGCATAGTATATCGGCATAGTA
TAATACGACAAGGTGAGGAACTAAACCCAGGAGGCAGATCATGATTGAACAAGATGGATTGCACGCAGGT
TCTCCGGCCGCTTGGGTGGAGAGGCTATTCGGCTATGACTGGGCACAACAGACAATCGGCTGCTCTGATG
CCGCCGTGTTCCGGCTGTCAGCGCAGGGGCGCCCGGTTCTTTTTGTCAAGACCGACCTGTCCGGTGCCCT
GAATGAACTGCAGGACGAGGCAGCGCGGCTATCGTGGCTGGCCACGACGGGCGTTCCTTGCGCAGCTGTG
CTCGACGTTGTCACTGAAGCGGGAAGGGACTGGCTGCTATTGGGCGAAGTGCCGGGGCAGGATCTCCTGT
CATCTCACCTTGCTCCTGCCGAGAAAGTATCCATCATGGCTGATGCAATGCGGCGGCTGCATACGCTTGA
TCCGGCTACCTGCCCATTCGACCACCAAGCGAAACATCGCATCGAGCGAGCACGTACTCGGATGGAAGCC
GGTCTTGTCGATCAGGATGATCTGGACGAAGAGCATCAGGGGCTCGCGCCAGCCGAACTGTTCGCCAGGC
TCAAGGCGCGCATGCCCGACGGCGAGGATCTCGTCGTGACCCATGGCGATGCCTGCTTGCCGAATATCAT
GGTGGAAAATGGCCGCTTTTCTGGATTCATCGACTGTGGCCGGCTGGGTGTGGCGGACCGCTATCAGGAC
ATAGCGTTGGCTACCCGTGATATTGCTGAAGAGCTTGGCGGCGAATGGGCTGACCGCTTCCTCGTGCTTT
ACGGTATCGCCGCTCCCGATTCGCAGCGCATCGCCTTCTATCGCCTTCTTGACGAGTTCTTCTGATTCGA
AATGACCGACCAAGCGACGCCCAACCGGTATCAGCTCACTCAAAGGCGGTAATACGGTTATCCACAGAAT
CAGGGGATAACGCAGGAAAGAACATGTGAGCAAAAGGCCAGCAAAAGGCCAGGAACCGTAAAAAGGCCGC
GTTGCTGGCGTTTTTCCATAGGCTCCGCCCCCCTGACGAGCATCACAAAAATCGACGCTCAAGTCAGAGG
TGGCGAAACCCGACAGGACTATAAAGATACCAGGCGTTTCCCCCTGGAAGCTCCCTCGTGCGCTCTCCTG
TTCCGACCCTGCCGCTTACCGGATACCTGTCCGCCTTTCTCCCTTCGGGAAGCGTGGCGCTTTCTCATAG
CTCACGCTGTAGGTATCTCAGTTCGGTGTAGGTCGTTCGCTCCAAGCTGGGCTGTGTGCACGAACCCCCC
GTTCAGCCCGACCGCTGCGCCTTATCCGGTAACTATCGTCTTGAGTCCAACCCGGTAAGACACGACTTAT
CGCCACTGGCAGCAGCCACTGGTAACAGGATTAGCAGAGCGAGGTATGTAGGCGGTGCTACAGAGTTCTT
GAAGTGGTGGCCTAACTACGGCTACACTAGAAGGACAGTATTTGGTATCTGCGCTCTGCTGAAGCCAGTT
ACCTTCGGAAAAAGAGTTGGTAGCTCTTGATCCGGCAAACAAACCACCGCTGGTAGCGGTGGTTTTTTTG
TTTGCAAGCAGCAGATTACGCGCAGAAAAAAAGGATTTCAAGAAGATCCTTTGATCTTTTCTACGGGGTC
TGACGCTCAGTGGAACGAAAACTCACGTTAAGGGATTTTGGTCATGAGATTATCAAAAAGGATCTTCACC
TAGATCCTTTTATAGTCCGGAATCGTCACACAAAAAACCAACACACAGATGTAATGAAAATAAAGATATT
TTATTGCGGCCATCGTGATGGCTAGAGTTTAGCCCTCCCACACATAACCAGAGGGCAGCAATTCACGAAT
CCCAACTGCCGTCGGCTGTCCATCACTGTCCTTCACTATGGCTTTGATCCCAGGATGCAGATCGAGAAGC
ACCTGTCGGCACCGTCCGCAGGGGCTCAAGATGCCCCTGTTCTCATTTCCGATCGCGACGATACAAGTCA
GGTTGCCAGCTGCCGCAGCAGCAGCAGTGCCCAGCACCACGAGTTCTGCACAAGGTCCCCCAGTAAAATG
ATATACATTGACACCAGTGAAGATGCGGCCGTCGCTAGAGAGAGCTGCGCTGGCGACGCTGTAGTCTTCA
GAGATGGGGATGCTGTTGATTGTAGCCGTTGCTCTTTCAATGAGGGTGGATTCTTCTTGAGACAAAGGCT
TGGCCATGGTGGCGCTAGTGTCAGAAGAATCGAGCTTTTTGCAAAAGCCTAGGCCTCCAAAAAAGCCTCC
TCACTACTTCTGGAATAGCTCAGAGGCCGAGGCGGCCTCGGCCTCTGCATAAATAAAAAAAATTAGTCAG
CCATGGGGCGGAGAATGGGCGGAACTGGGCGGAGTTAGGGGCGGGATGGGCGGAGTTAGGGGCGGGACTA
TGGTTGCTGACTAATTGAGATGCATGCTTTGCATACTTCTGCCTGCTGGGGAGCCTGGGGACTTTCCACA
CCTGGTTGCTGACTAATTGAGATGCATGCTTTGCATACTTCTGCCTGCTGGGGAGCCTGGGGACTTTCCA
CACCCTAACTGACACACATTCCACAGCTGGTTCTTTCCGCCTCAGAAGGTACCTAACCAAGTTCCTCTTT
CAGAGGTTATTTCAGGCCATGGTGCTGCGC
Features (pLannotate 1.2.2; 17 found; start..end, strand, type, name):
     24..105     -  polyA_signal   SV40 poly(A) signal: SV40 polyadenylation signal
    128..211     -  CDS            large T antigen (fragment): large T antigen from SV40 (simian virus 40)
    276..641     +  enhancer       CMV enhancer: human cytomegalovirus immediate early enhancer
    643..842     +  promoter       CMV promoter: human cytomegalovirus (CMV) immediate early promoter
    981..1113    +  intron         chimeric intron: chimera between introns from human β-globin and immunoglobulin heavy chain genes
   1157..1175    +  promoter       T7 promoter: promoter for bacteriophage T7 RNA polymerase
   1243..2532    +  CDS            NUP214 (fragment): NU214_HUMAN - Also known as CAIN, CAN, KIAA0023. Experimental evidence at protein level: Swiss-Prot protein existence level 1. (Microbial infection) Required for capsid disassembly of the human adenovirus 5 (HadV-5) leading to release of the viral genome to the nucleus (in vitro). From Homo sapiens (Human).
   2640..2667    +  CDS            SET1 (fragment): solubility-enhancement tag derived from T7 phage gene 10B
   2693..2814    -  polyA_signal   SV40 poly(A) signal: SV40 polyadenylation signal
   2837..2905    -  CDS            large T antigen (fragment): large T antigen from SV40 (simian virus 40)
   2929..2962    +  protein_bind   loxP: Cre-mediated recombination occurs in the 8-bp core sequence (GCATACAT). Cre recombinase
   2972..3019    +  promoter       EM7 promoter: synthetic bacterial promoter&nbsp
   3051..3842    +  CDS            neo: KKA2_KLEPN - Also known as kan, nptII. Experimental evidence at protein level: Swiss-Prot protein existence level 1. Resistance to kanamycin, neomycin, paromomycin, ribostamycin, butirosin and gentamicin B. From Klebsiella pneumoniae.
   4003..4591    -  rep_origin     ori: high-copy-number ColE1/pMB1/pBR322/pUC origin of replication
   4717..4765    -  polyA_signal   poly(A) signal: synthetic polyadenylation signal
   4789..5187    -  CDS            BSD: blasticidin S deaminase; Aspergillus terreus BSD; confers resistance to blasticidin
   5218..5575    -  promoter       SV40 promoter: SV40 enhancer and early promoter
