[The description below was written by a language model from this plasmid's Addgene catalogue record and pLannotate feature annotations shown in this document.]
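Description:
pBiT3.1-C_NUP214:1-434 is a mammalian expression plasmid built on Promega's pBiT3.1-C backbone, carrying an N-terminal fragment of human nucleoporin NUP214 fused at its C terminus to the HiBiT peptide. The 1,302 bp wild-type insert encodes residues M1 to T434. The purpose line reads "T43", which appears to be a truncation of T434 given the plasmid name, the insert name and the insert size. The coding sequence derives from a Mammalian Gene Collection clone and was inserted by ligation-independent cloning between retained EcoRI and XhoI sites.

Expression is driven by the CMV immediate-early enhancer and promoter, followed by a chimeric β-globin/immunoglobulin intron that aids transcript processing, and is terminated by an SV40 polyadenylation signal. A T7 promoter lies just upstream of the insert and serves as the 5′ sequencing primer site. HiBiT is a short peptide, joined here through a flexible Gly/Ser linker, that complements the LgBiT NanoLuc fragment to produce luminescence. This allows sensitive quantification of the tagged protein.

The plasmid replicates in E. coli from a high-copy ColE1/pUC-type origin and is selected with kanamycin through an EM7-driven neo (nptII) gene. The catalogue lists neomycin/G418 as the mammalian marker. However, the annotation shows only the bacterial EM7 promoter and a loxP site ahead of neo, and it also shows a separate SV40 promoter-driven blasticidin S deaminase cassette with a synthetic poly(A) signal that the catalogue does not mention. A short annotated "SET1" fragment downstream of the insert is probably a spurious match.

The associated publication evaluates the ligandability of WD40 repeat proteins, which suggests use in cellular luminescence-based assays of this NUP214 domain, although the record does not name a specific assay.
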