Addgene plasmid #211293: pBiT3.1-C_NUP214:1-434
Purpose: Mammalian expression of human NUP214 fragment M1 to T43. C-terminal HiBiT tag.
Depositing lab: Cheryl Arrowsmith. Depositing organization: University of Toronto. Publication: A Target Class Ligandability Evaluation of WD40 Repeat-Containing Proteins. Ackloo S, Li F, Szewczyk M, Seitova A, Loppnau P, Zeng H, Xu J, Ahmad S, Arnautova YA, Baghaie AJ, Beldar S, Bolotokova A, Centrella PA, Chau I, Clark MA, Cuozzo JW, Dehghani-Tafti S, Disch JS, Dong A, Dumas A, Feng JA, Ghiabi P, Gibson E, Gilmer J, Goldman B, Green SR, Guie MA, Guilinger JP, Harms N, Herasymenko O, Houliston S, Hutchinson A, Kearnes S, Keefe AD, Kimani SW, Kramer T, Kutera M, Kwak HA, Lento C, Li Y, Liu J, Loup J, Machado RAC, Mulhern CJ, Perveen S, Righetto GL, Riley P, Shrestha S, Sigel EA, Silva M, Sintchak MD, Slakman BL, Taylor RD, Thompson J, Torng W, Underkoffler C, von Rechenberg M, Walsh RT, Watson I, Wilson DJ, Wolf E, Yadav M, Yazdi AK, Zhang J, Zhang Y, Santhakumar V, Edwards AM, Barsyte-Lovejoy D, Schapira M, Brown PJ, Halabelian L, Arrowsmith CH. J Med Chem. 2025 Jan 23;68(2):1092-1112. doi: 10.1021/acs.jmedchem.4c02010. Epub 2024 Nov 4. PubMed 39495097.
Backbone
  Vector backbone: pBiT3.1-C
  Backbone manufacturer: Promega
  Vector type: Mammalian Expression
  Selectable markers: Neomycin (select with G418)
Growth in bacteria
  Bacterial resistance: Kanamycin, 50 μg/mL
  Growth temperature: 37°C
  Growth strain: DH5alpha
  Copy number: High Copy
Gene/Insert
  Gene/Insert name: NUP214:M1-T434
  Species: H. sapiens (human)
  Insert size (bp): 1302
  Mutation: wild type
  Entrez Gene: NUP214 (a.k.a. CAIN, CAN, IIAE9)
  Promoter: CMV
  Tag / fusion protein: GSSGGSSGVSGWRLFKKIS (C terminal on insert)
  Cloning method: Ligation Independent Cloning
  Sequencing primers: 5′ T7; 3′ TTGCTCAGCGGTGGCAGCAG
Resource information
  A portion of this plasmid was derived from a plasmid made by: Mammalian Gene Collection (BC105998.1)
Terms and licenses: Academic/Nonprofit Terms; Industry Terms: Not Available to Industry
Depositor comments: 5' Cloning Site: EcoR1 (not destroyed), 3' Cloning Site: Xho1 (not destroyed).
How to cite: pBiT3.1-C_NUP214:1-434 was a gift from Cheryl Arrowsmith (Addgene plasmid # 211293 ; http://n2t.net/addgene:211293 ; RRID:Addgene_211293)
