>Addgene plasmid #211293 | pBiT3.1-C_NUP214:1-434 | depositor partial sequence | sequence record 412064 | Insert sequence
ATGGGAGACGAGATGGATGCCATGATTCCCGAGCGGGAGATGAAGGATTTTCAGTTTAGAGCGCTAAAGA
AGGTGAGAATCTTTGACTCCCCTGAGGAATTGCCCAAGGAACGCTCGAGTCTGCTTGCTGTGTCCAACAA
ATATGGTCTGGTCTTCGCTGGTGGAGCCAGTGGCTTGCAGATTTTTCCTACTAAAAATCTTCTTATTCAA
AATAAACCCGGAGATGATCCCAACAAAATAGTTGATAAAGTCCAAGGCTTGCTAGTTCCTATGAAATTCC
CAATCCATCACCTGGCCTTGAGCTGTGATAACCTCACACTCTCTGCGTGCATGATGTCCAGTGAATATGG
TTCCATTATTGCTTTTTTTGATGTTCGCACATTCTCAAATGAGGCTAAACAGCAAAAACGCCCATTTGCC
TATCATAAGCTTTTGAAAGATGCAGGAGGCATGGTGATTGATATGAAGTGGAACCCCACTGTCCCCTCCA
TGGTGGCAGTTTGTCTGGCTGATGGTAGTATTGCTGTCCTGCAAGTCACGGAAACAGTGAAAGTATGTGC
AACTCTTCCTTCCACGGTAGCAGTAACCTCTGTGTGCTGGAGCCCCAAAGGAAAGCAGCTGGCAGTGGGA
AAACAGAATGGAACTGTGGTCCAGTATCTTCCTACTTTGCAGGAAAAAAAAGTCATTCCTTGTCCTCCGT
TTTATGAGTCAGATCATCCTGTCAGAGTTCTGGATGTGCTGTGGATTGGTACCTACGTCTTCGCCATAGT
GTATGCTGCTGCAGATGGGACCCTGGAAACGTCTCCAGATGTGGTGATGGCTCTACTACCGAAAAAAGAA
GAAAAGCACCCAGAGATATTTGTGAACTTTATGGAGCCCTGTTATGGCAGCTGCACGGAGAGACAGCATC
ATTACTACCTCAGTTACATTGAGGAATGGGATTTAGTGCTGGCAGCATCTGCGGCTTCAACAGAAGTTAG
TATCCTTGCTCGACAAAGTGATCAGATTAATTGGGAATCTTGGCTACTGGAGGATTCTAGTCGAGCTGAA
TTGCCTGTGACAGACAAGAGTGATGACTCCTTGCCCATGGGAGTTGTCGTAGACTATACAAACCAAGTGG
AAATCACCATCAGTGATGAAAAGACTCTTCCTCCTGCTCCAGTTCTCATGTTACTTTCAACAGATGGTGT
GCTTTGTCCATTTTATATGATTAATCAAAATCCTGGGGTTAAGTCTCTCATCAAAACACCAGAGCGACTT
TCATTAGAAGGAGAGCGACAGCCCAAGTCACCAGGAAGTACT
